>Addgene plasmid #236772 | PB-TRE3G-CCRB | addgene full sequence | sequence record 473454 | Addgene NGS Result
ACTCTTCCTTTTTCAATATTATTGAAGCATTTATCAGGGTTATTGTCTCATGAGCGGATACATATTTGAA
TGTATTTAGAAAAATAAACAAATAGGGGTTCCGCGCACATTTCCCCGAAAAGTGCCACCTAAATTGTAAG
CGTTAATATTTTGTTAAAATTCGCGTTAAATTTTTGTTAAATCAGCTCATTTTTTAACCAATAGGCCGAA
ATCGGCAAAATCCCTTATAAATCAAAAGAATAGACCGAGATAGGGT
[37 nt withheld, positions 257-293]
AAAGAACGTGGACTCCAACGTCAAAGG
[49 nt withheld, positions 321-369]
T
[91 nt withheld, positions 371-461]
G
[124 nt withheld, positions 463-586]
CCCATTCGCCATTCAGGCTGCGCAACTGTTGGGAAGGGCGATCGGTGCGGGCCTCTTCGCTATTACGCCA
GCTGGCGAAAGGGGGATGTGCTGCAAGGCGATTAAGTTGGGTAACGCCAGGGTTTTCCCAGTCACGACGT
TGTAAAACGACGGCCAGTGAGCGCGCCTCGTTCATTCACGTTTTTGAACCCGTGGAGGACGGGCAGACTC
GCGGTGCAAATGTGTTTTACAGCGTGATGGAGCAGATGAAGATGCTCGACACGCTGCAGAACACGCAGCT
AGATTAACCCTAGAAAGATAATCATATTGTGACGTACGTTAAAGATAATCATGTGTAAAATTGACGCATG
TGTTTTATCGGTCTGTATATCGAGGTTTATTTATTAATTTGAATAGATATTAAGTTTTATTATATTTACA
CTTACATACTAATAATAAATTCAACAAACAATTTATTTATGTTTATTTATTTATTAAAAAAAACAAAAAC
TCAAAATTTCTTCTATAAAGTAACAAAACTTTTATGAGGGACAGCCCCCCCCCAAAGCCCCCAGGGATGT
AATTACGTCCCTCCCCCGCTAGGGGGCAGCAGCGAGCCGCCCGGGGCTCCGCTCCGGTCCGGCGCTCCCC
CCGCATCCCCGAGCCGGCAGCGTGCGGGGACAGCCCGGGCACGGGGAAGGTGGCACGGGATCGCTTTCCT
CTGAACGCTTCTCGCTGCTCTTTGAGCCTGCAGACACCTGGGGGGATACGGGGAAAAGGCCTCCACGGCC
CGATGAGGCCCTTTCGTCTTCACTCGAGGATCGCTGATATCTCCACCCCACAGTGGTTTACTCCCTATCA
GTGATAGAGAACGTATGAAGAGTTTACTCCCTATCAGTGATAGAGAACGTATGCAGACTTTACTCCCTAT
CAGTGATAGAGAACGTATAAGGAGTTTACTCCCTATCAGTGATAGAGAACGTATGACCAGTTTACTCCCT
ATCAGTGATAGAGAACGTATCTACAGTTTACTCCCTATCAGTGATAGAGAACGTATATCCAGTTTACTCC
CTATCAGTGATAGAGAACGTATAAGCTTTAGGCGTGTACGGTGGGCGCCTATAAAAGCAGAGCTCGTTTA
GTGAACCGTCAGATCGCCTGGAGCAATTCCACAACACTTTTGTCTTATACCAACTTTCCGTACCACTTCC
TACCCTCGTAAACTTAAGGTTAATTAAGATATCGTATACGATCCATTAGGCGCGGCCAATCAACCTCTGG
ATTACAAAATTTGTGAAAGATTGACTGGTATTCTTAACTATGTTGCTCCTTTTACGCTATGTGGATACGC
TGCTTTAATGCCTTTGTATCATGCTATTGCTTCCCGTATGGCTTTCATTTTCTCCTCCTTGTATAAATCC
TGGTTGCTGTCTCTTTATGAGGAGTTGTGGCCCGTTGTCAGGCAACGTGGCGTGGTGTGCACTGTGTTTG
CTGACGCAACCCCCACTGGTTGGGGCATTGCCACCACCTGTCAGCTCCTTTCCGGGACTTTCGCTTTCCC
CCTCCCTATTGCCACGGCGGAACTCATCGCCGCCTGCCTTGCCCGCTGCTGGACAGGGGCTCGGCTGTTG
GGCACTGACAATTCCGTGGTGTTGTCGGGGAAGCTGACGTCCTTTCCATGGCTGCTCGCCTGTGTTGCCA
CCTGGATTCTGCGCGGGACGTCCTTCTGCTACGTCCCTTCGGCCCTCAATCCAGCGGACCTTCCTTCCCG
CGGCCTGCTGCCGGCTCTGCGGCCTCTTCCGCGTCTTCGCCTTCGCCCTCAGACGAGTCGGATCTCCCTT
TGGGCCGCCTCCCCGCACCGGTAAAGGCCGCAATCGATCGCCCACCCCAACTTGTTTATTGCAGCTTATA
ATGGTTACAAATAAAGCAATAGCATCACAAATTTCACAAATAAAGCATTTTTTTCACTGCATTCTAGTTG
TGGTTTGTCCAAACTCATCAATGTATCTTATCATGTCTGTATACGCACTAGTTATTAATAGTAATCAATT
ACGGGGTCATTAGTTCATAGCCCATATATGGAGTTCCGCGTTACATAACTTACGGTAAATGGCCCGCCTG
GCTGACCGCCCAACGACCCCCGCCCATTGACGTCAATAATGACGTATGTTCCCATAGTAACGCCAATAGG
GACTTTCCATTGACGTCAATGGGTGGAGTATTTACGGTAAACTGCCCACTTGGCAGTACATCAAGTGTAT
CATATGCCAAGTACGCCCCCTATTGACGTCAATGACGGTAAATGGCCCGCCTGGCATTATGCCCAGTACA
TGACCTTATGGGACTTTCCTACTTGGCAGTACATCTACGTATTAGTCATCGCTATTACCATGGTCGAGGT
GAGCCCCACGTTCTGCTTCACTCTCCCCATCTCCCCCCCCTCCCCACCCCCAATTTTGTATTTATTTATT
TTTTAATTATTTTGTGCAGCGATGGGGGCGGGGGGGGGGGGGGGCGCGCGCCRGGSGGGGSGGGGSGGGG
SGGGGGGGGGGGSGGGGSGRGGCGGRGAGGKGCGGCGGCAGCCAATCAGAGCGGCGCGCTCCGAAAGTTT
CCTTTTATGGCGAGGCGGCGGCGGCGGCGGCCCTATAAAAAGCGAAGCGCGCGGCGGGCGGGAGTCGCTG
CGCGCTGCCTTCGCCCCGTGCCCCGCTCCGCCGCCGCCTCGCGCCGCCCGCCCCGGCTCTGACTGACCGC
GTTACTCCCACAGGTGAGCGGGCGGGACGGCCCTTCTCCTCCGGGCTGTAATTAGCGCTTGGTTTAATGA
CGGCTTGTTTCTTTTCTGTGGCTGCGTGAAAGCCTTGAGGGGCTCCGGGAGGGCCCTTTGTGCGGGGGGA
GCGGCTCGGGGGGTGCGTGCGTGTGTGTGTGCGTGGGGAGCGCCGCGTGCGGCTCCGCGCTGCCCGGCGG
CTGTGAGCGCTGCGGGCGCGGCGCGGGGCTTTGTGCGCTCCGCAGTGTGCGCGAGGGGAGCGCGGCCGGG
GGCGGTGCCCCGCGGTGCGGGGGGGGCTGCGAGGGGAACAAAGGCTGCGTGCGGGGTGTGTGCGTGGGGG
GGTGAGCAGGGGGTGTGGGCGCGTCGGTCGGGCTGCAACCCCCCCTGCACCCCCCTCCCCGAGTTGCTGA
GCACGGCCCGGCTTCGGGTGCGGGGCTCCGTACGGGGCGTGGCGCGGGGCTCGCCGTGCCGGGCGGGGGG
TGGCGGCAGGTGGGGGTGCCGGGCGGGGCGGGGCCGCCTCGGGCCGGGGRGGGCTCGGGGGRGGGGCGCG
GCGGCCCCCGGAGCGCCGGCGGCTGTCGAGGCGCGGCGAGCCGCAGCCATTGCCTTTTATGGTAATCGTG
CGAGAGGGCGCAGGGACTTCCTTTGTCCCAAATCTGTGCGGAGCCGAAATCTGGGAGGCGCCGCCGCACC
CCCTCTAGCGGGCGCGGGGCGAAGCGGTGCGGCGCCGGCAGGAAGGAAATGGGCGGGGAGGGCCTTCGTG
CGTCGCCGCGCCGCCGTCCCCTTCTCCCTCTCCAGCCTCGGGGCTGTCCGCGGGGGGACGGCTGCCTTCG
GGGGGGACGGGGCAGGGCGGGGTTCGGCTTCTGGCGTGTGACCGGCGGCTCTAGAGCCTCTGCTAACCAT
GTTCATGCCTTCTTCTTTTTCCTACAGCTCCTGGGCAACGTGCTGGTTATTGTGCTGTCTCATCATTTTG
GCAAAGAATTCCCTTAAGGTTACGCCACCATGGTGCCAAAGAAGAAGAGGAAAGTGGACCCCAAGAAAAA
AAGAAAGGTTGATCCAAAAAAGAAAAGAAAAGTACACGTGTCAACGCGTATGGTGAGCAAGGGCGAGGAG
CTGTTCACCGGGGTGGTGCCCATCCTGGTCGAGCTGGACGGCGACGTAAACGGCCACAAGTTCAGCGTCC
GCGGCGAGGGCGAGGGCGATGCCACCAACGGCAAGCTGACCCTGAAGTTCATCTGCACCACCGGCAAGCT
GCCCGTGCCCTGGCCCACCCTCGTGACCACCTTCGGCTACGGCGTGGCCTGCTTCAGCCGCTACCCCGAC
CACATGAAGCAGCACGACTTCTTCAAGTCCGCCATGCCCGAAGGCTACGTCCAGGAGCGCACCATCTCTT
TCAAGGACGACGGTACCTACAAGACCCGCGCCGAGGTGAAGTTCGAGGGCGACACCCTGGTGAACCGCAT
CGAGCTGAAGGGCATCGACTTCAAGGAGGACGGCAACATCCTGGGGCACAAGCTGGAGTACAACTTCAAC
AGCCACAACGTCTATATCACGGCCGACAAGCAGAAGAACGGCATCAAGGCTAACTTCAAGATCCGCCACA
ACGTTGAGGACGGCAGCGTGCAGCTCGCCGACCACTACCAGCAGAACACCCCCATCGGCGACGGCCCCGT
GCTGCTGCCCGACAACCACTACCTGAGCCATCAGTCCGCCCTGAGCAAAGACCCCAACGAGAAGCGCGAT
CACATGGTCCTGCTGGAGTTCGTGACCGCCGCCGGGATTACACATGGCATGGACGAGCTGTACAAGGGAT
CTGGCGCCACGAACTTCTCTCTGTTAAAACAAGCAGGAGACGTGGAAGAAAATCCCGGTCCGATGAGCCG
GCTGGACAAGAGCAAAGTGATCAACAGCGCCCTGGAACTGCTGAACGGCGTGGGCATCGAGGGCCTGACC
ACCCGGAAGCTGGCCCAGAAACTGGGCGTGGAACAGCCCACCCTGTACTGGCACGTGAAGAACAAGCGGG
CCCTGCTGGACGCCCTGCCCATCGAGATGCTGGACCGGCACCACACCCACAGCTGCCCTCTGGAAGGCGA
GAGCTGGCAGGACTTCCTGCGGAACAACGCCAAGAGCTACAGATGCGCCCTGCTGAGCCACCGGGACGGC
GCCAAAGTGCACCTGGGCACCAGACCCACCGAGAAGCAGTACGAGACACTGGAAAACCAGCTGGCCTTCC
TGTGCCAGCAGGGCTTCAGCCTGGAAAACGCCCTGTACGCCCTGAGCGCCGTGGGCCACTTCACCCTGGG
CTGCGTGCTGGAAGAACAGGAACACCAGGTCGCCAAAGAGGAAAGAGAGACACCCACCACCGACAGCATG
CCCCCCCTGCTGAAGCAGGCCATCGAGCTGTTCGACAGACAGGGCGCCGAGCCCGCCTTCCTGTTCGGCC
TGGAACTGATCATCTGCGGCCTCGAGAAGCAGCTGAAGTGCGAGAGCGGCGGACCCACCGACGCCCTGGA
CGACTTCGACCTGGACATGCTGCCCGCCGATGCCCTGGATGATTTTGATCTGGATATGCTCCCTGCTGAC
GCTCTCGATGACTTCGATCTCGATATGCTGCCAGGCTAAGTTAGATCTAATTCCGCCCCTCTCCCTCCCC
CCCCCCTAACGTTACTGGCCGAAGCCGCTTGGAATAAGGCCGGTGTGCGTTTGTCTATATGTTATTTTCC
ACCATATTGCCGTCTTTTGGCAATGTGAGGGCCCGGAAACCTGGCCCTGTCTTCTTGACGAGCATTCCTA
GGGGTCTTTCCCCTCTCGCCAAAGGAATGCAAGGTCTGTTGAATGTCGTGAAGGAAGCAGTTCCTCTGGA
AGCTTCTTGAAGACAAACAACGTCTGTAGCGACCCTTTGCAGGCAGCGGAACCCCCCACCTGGCGACAGG
TGCCTCTGCGGCCAAAAGCCACGTGTATAAGATACACCTGCAAAGGCGGCACAACCCCAGTGCCACGTTG
TGAGTTGGATAGTTGTGGAAAGAGTCAAATGGCTCTCCTCAAGCGTATTCAACAAGGGGCTGAAGGATGC
CCAGAAGGTACCCCATTGTATGGGATCTGATCTGGGGCCTCGGTGCACATGCTTTACATGTGTTTAGTCG
AGGTTAAAAAAACGTCTAGGCCCCCCGAACCACGGGGACGTGGTTTTCCTTTGAAAAACACGATGATAAT
ATGGCCACAACCATGGCCAAGCCTTTGTCTCAAGAAGAATCCACCCTCATTGAAAGAGCAACGGCTACAA
TCAACAGCATCCCCATCTCTGAAGACTACAGCGTCGCCAGCGCAGCTCTCTCTAGCGACGGCCGCATCTT
CACTGGTGTCAATGTATATCATTTTACTGGGGGACCTTGTGCAGAACTCGTGGTGCTGGGCACTGCTGCT
GCTGCGGCAGCTGGCAACCTGACTTGTATCGTCGCGATCGGAAATGAGAACAGGGGCATCTTGAGCCCCT
GCGGACGGTGCCGACAGGTGCTTCTCGATCTGCATCCTGGGATCAAAGCCATAGTGAAGGACAGTGATGG
ACAGCCGACGGCAGTTGGGATTCGTGAATTGCTGCCCTCTGGTTATGTGTGGGAGGGCTAAGTCGAGCCT
CTAGAGTTATCTAGAGCTCGCTGATCAGCCTCGACTGTGCCTTCTAGTTGCCAGCCATCTGTTGTTTGCC
CCTCCCCCGTGCCTTCCTTGACCCTGGAAGGTGCCACTCCCACTGTCCTTTCCTAATAAAATGAGGAAAT
TGCATCGCATTGTCTGAGTAGGTGTCATTCTATTCTGGGGGGTGGGGTGGGGCAGGACAGCAAGGGGGAG
GATTGGGAAGACAATAGCAGGCATGCTGGGGATGCGGTGGGCTCTATGGCTTCTGAGGCGGAAGTCAACC
AGGTTGCAGGGTTTCCTGTCCTCACAGGAACGAAGTCCCTAAAGAAACAGTGGCAGCCAGGTTTAGCCCC
GGAATTGACTGGATTCCTTTTTTAGGGCCCATTGGTATGGCTTTTTCCCCGTATCCCCCCAGGTGTCTGC
AGGCTCAAAGAGCAGCGAGAAGCGTTCAGAGGAAAGCGATCCCGTGCCACCTTCCCCGTGCCCGGGCTGT
CCCCGCACGCTGCCGGCTCGGGGATGCGGGGGGAGCGCCGGACCGGAGCGGAGCCCCGGGCGGCTCGCTG
CTGCCCCCTAGCGGGGGAGGGACGTAATTACATCCCTGGGGGCTTTGGGGGGGGGCTGTCCCTGATATCT
ATAACAAGAAAATATATATATAATAAGTTATCACGTAAGTAGAACATGAAATAACAATATAATTATCGTA
TGAGTTAAATCTTAAAAGTCACGTAAAAGATAATCATGCGTCATTTTGACTCACGCGGTCGTTATAGTTC
AAAATCAGTGACACTTACCGCATTGACAAGCACGCCTCACGGGAGCTCCAAGCGGCGACTGAGATGTCCT
AAATGCACAGCGACGGATTCGCGCTATTTAGAAAGAGAGAGCAATATTTCAAGAATGCATGCGTCAATTT
TACGCAGACTATCTTTCTAGGGTTAATCTAGCTGCATCAGGATCATATCGTCGGGTCTTTTTTCCGGCTC
AGTCATCGCCCAAGCTGGCGCTATCTGGGCATCGGGGAGGAAGAAGCCCGTGCCTTTTCCCGCGAGGTTG
AAGCGGCATGGAAAGAGTTTGCCGAGGATGACTGCTGCTGCATTGACGTTGAGCGAAAACGCACGTTTAC
CATGATGATTCGGGAAGGTGTGGCCATGCACGCCTTTAACGGTGAACTGTTCGTTCAGGCCACCTGGGAT
ACCAGTTCGTCGCGGCTTTTCCGGACACAGTTCCGGATGGTCAGCCCGAAGCGCATCAGCAACCCGAACA
ATACCGGCGACAGCCGGAACTGCCGTGCCGGTGTGCAGATTAATGACAGCGGTGCGGCGCTGGGATATTA
CGTCAGCGAGGACGGGTATCCTGGCTGGATGCCGCAGAAATGGACATGGATACCCCGTGAGTTACCCGGC
GGGCGCGCTTGGCGTAATCATGGTCATAGCTGTTTCCTGTGTGAAATTGTTATCCGCTCACAATTCCACA
CAACATACGAGCCGGAAGCATAAAGTGTAAAGCCTGGGGTGCCTAATGAGTGAGCTAACTCACATTAATT
GCGTTGCGCTCACTGCCCGCTTTCCAGTCGGGAAACCTGTCGTGCCAGCTGCATTAATGAATCGGCCAAC
GCGCGGGGAGAGGCGGTTTGCGTATTGGGCGCTCTTCCGCTTCCTCGCTCACTGACTCGCTGCGCTCGGT
CGTTCGGCTGCGGCGAGCGGTATCAGCTCACTCAAAGGCGGTAATACGGTTATCCACAGAATCAGGGGAT
AACGCAGGAAAGAACATGTGAGCAAAAGGCCAGCAAAAGGCCAGGAACCGTAAAAAGGCCGCGTTGCTGG
CGTTTTTCCATAGGCTCCGCCCCCCTGACGAGCATCACAAAAATCGACGCTCAAGTCAGAGGTGGCGAAA
CCCGACAGGACTATAAAGATACCAGGCGTTTCCCCCTGGAAGCTCCCTCGTGCGCTCTCCTGTTCCGACC
CTGCCGCTTACCGGATACCTGTCCGCCTTTCTCCCTTCGGGAAGCGTGGCGCTTTCTCATAGCTCACGCT
GTAGGTATCTCAGTTCGGTGTAGGTCGTTCGCTCCAAGCTGGGCTGTGTGCACGAACCCCCCGTTCAGCC
CGACCGCTGCGCCTTATCCGGTAACTATCGTCTTGAGTCCAACCCGGTAAGACACGACTTATCGCCACTG
GCAGCAGCCACTGGTAACAGGATTAGCAGAGCGAGGTATGTAGGCGGTGCTACAGAGTTCTTGAAGTGGT
GGCCTAACTACGGCTACACTAGAAGAACAGTATTTGGTATCTGCGCTCTGCTGAAGCCAGTTACCTTCGG
AAAAAGAGTTGGTAGCTCTTGATCCGGCAAACAAACCACCGCTGGTAGCGGTGGTTTTTTTGTTTGCAAG
CAGCAGATTACGCGCAGAAAAAAAGGATCTCAAGAAGATCCTTTGATCTTTTCTACGGGGTCTGACGCTC
AGTGGAACGAAAACTCACGTTAAGGGATTTTGGTCATGAGATTATCAAAAAGGATCTTCACCTAGATCCT
TTTAAATTAAAAATGAAGTTTTAAATCAATCTAAAGTATATATGAGTAAACTTGGTCTGACAGTTACCAA
TGCTTAATCAGTGAGGCACCTATCTCAGCGATCTGTCTATTTCGTTCATCCATAGTTGCCTGACTCCCCG
TCGTGTAGATAACTACGATACGGGAGGGCTTACCATCTGGCCCCAGTGCTGCAATGATACCGCGAGACCC
ACGCTCACCGGCTCCAGATTTATCAGCAATAAACCAGCCAGCCGGAAGGGCCGAGCGCAGAAGTGGTCCT
GCAACTTTATCCGCCTCCATCCAGTCTATTAATTGTTGCCGGGAAGCTAGAGTAAGTAGTTCGCCAGTTA
ATAGTTTGCGCAACGTTGTTGCCATTGCTACAGGCATCGTGGTGTCACGCTCGTCGTTTGGTATGGCTTC
ATTCAGCTCCGGTTCCCAACGATCAAGGCGAGTTACATGATCCCCCATGTTGTGCAAAAAAGCGGTTAGC
TCCTTCGGTCCTCCGATCGTTGTCAGAAGTAAGTTGGCCGCAGTGTTATCACTCATGGTTATGGCAGCAC
TGCATAATTCTCTTACTGTCATGCCATCCGTAAGATGCTTTTCTGTGACTGGTGAGTACTCAACCAAGTC
ATTCTGAGAATAGTGTATGCGGCGACCGAGTTGCTCTTGCCCGGCGTCAATACGGGATAATACCGCGCCA
CATAGCAGAACTTTAAAAGTGCTCATCATTGGAAAACGTTCTTCGGGGCGAAAACTCTCAAGGATCTTAC
CGCTGTTGAGATCCAGTTCGATGTAACCCACTCGTGCACCCAACTGATCTTCAGCATCTTTTACTTTCAC
CAGCGTTTCTGGGTGAGCAAAAACAGGAAGGCAAAATGCCGCAAAAAAGGGAATAAGGGCGACACGGAAA
TGTTGAATACTCAT
Features (pLannotate 1.2.2; 23 found; start..end, strand, type, name):
      1..105     -  promoter       AmpR promoter: bla
    158..586     -  rep_origin     f1 ori (sequence partly withheld): f1 bacteriophage origin of replication; arrow indicates direction of (+) strand synthesis
    591..746     -  CDS            lacZα (fragment): LacZα fragment of β-galactosidase; lacZ fragment
    748..867     +  CDS            B (fragment): PORTL_LAMBD - Experimental evidence at protein level: Swiss-Prot protein existence level 1. Forms the portal vertex of the capsid (PubMed:6228056, PubMed:6232391). This portal plays critical roles in head assembly, genome packaging, neck/tail attachment, and genome ejection (Probable). The portal protein multimerizes as a single ring-shaped homododecamer arranged around a central channel (PubMed:6232391). Binds to the terminase subunits to form the packaging machine (PubMed:7799432). From Escherichia phage lambda (Bacteriophage lambda).
   1412..1788    +  promoter       TRE3G promoter: 3rd-generation Tet-responsive promoter that can be activated by binding of Tet-On® 3G
   1834..2422    +  misc_feature   WPRE: woodchuck hepatitis virus posttranscriptional regulatory element
   2455..2576    +  polyA_signal   SV40 poly(A) signal: SV40 polyadenylation signal
   2655..2958    +  enhancer       CMV enhancer: human cytomegalovirus immediate early enhancer
   2960..3236    +  promoter       chicken β-actin promoter: No description available
   3237..4253    +  intron         chimeric intron: chimera between introns from chicken β-actin and rabbit β-globin
   4416..5132    +  CDS            Clover: Clover is a basic (constitutively fluorescent) green/yellow fluorescent protein published in 2012, derived from Aequorea victoria. It is reported to be a rapidly-maturing weak dimer with high acid sensitivity.
   5142..5197    +  CDS            P2A (fragment): 2A peptide from porcine teschovirus-1 polyprotein Eukaryotic ribosomes fail to insert a peptide bond between the Gly and Pro residues, yielding separate polypeptides.
   5199..5816    +  CDS            tetR: TETR2_ECOLX - Experimental evidence at protein level: Swiss-Prot protein existence level 1. TetR is the repressor of the tetracycline resistance element; its N-terminal region forms a helix-turn-helix structure and binds DNA. Binding of tetracycline to TetR reduces the repressor affinity for the tetracycline resistance gene (tetA) promoter operator sites. From Escherichia coli.
   6073..6535    +  misc_feature   IRES: internal ribosome entry site (IRES) of the encephalomyocarditis virus (EMCV)
   6549..6947    +  CDS            BSD: blasticidin S deaminase; Aspergillus terreus BSD; confers resistance to blasticidin
   6991..7215    +  polyA_signal   bGH poly(A) signal: bovine growth hormone polyadenylation signal
   7898..8365    +  CDS            B (fragment): PORTL_LAMBD - Experimental evidence at protein level: Swiss-Prot protein existence level 1. Forms the portal vertex of the capsid (PubMed:6228056, PubMed:6232391). This portal plays critical roles in head assembly, genome packaging, neck/tail attachment, and genome ejection (Probable). The portal protein multimerizes as a single ring-shaped homododecamer arranged around a central channel (PubMed:6232391). Binds to the terminase subunits to form the packaging machine (PubMed:7799432). From Escherichia phage lambda (Bacteriophage lambda).
   8403..8419    -  protein_bind   lac operator: The lac repressor binds to the lac operator to inhibit transcription in E. coli. This inhibition can be relieved by adding lactose or isopropyl-β-D-thiogalactopyranoside (IPTG). lac repressor encoded by lacI
   8427..8457    -  promoter       lac promoter: promoter for the E. coli lac operon
   8472..8493    -  protein_bind   CAP binding site: CAP binding activates transcription in the presence of cAMP. E. coli catabolite activator protein
   8506..8598    -  CDS            lacI (fragment): lac repressor; lacI; The lac repressor binds to the lac operator to inhibit transcription in E. coli. This inhibition can be relieved by adding lactose or isopropyl-β-D-thiogalactopyranoside (IPTG).
   8781..9369    -  rep_origin     ori: high-copy-number ColE1/pMB1/pBR322/pUC origin of replication
   9540..10400   -  CDS            AmpR: β-lactamase; bla; confers resistance to ampicillin, carbenicillin, and related antibiotics
