[The description below was written by a language model from this plasmid's Addgene catalogue record and pLannotate feature annotations shown in this document.]
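Description:
PB-TRE3G-CCRB is an empty piggyBac transposon cloning vector of about 10.4 kb for doxycycline-inducible transgene expression in mammalian cells. It places both the inducible cassette and the transactivator needed to drive it on a single plasmid. In E. coli it is maintained at high copy through a ColE1/pUC-type origin and selected with ampicillin (AmpR). An f1 origin and remnants of a lacZα/lac promoter region come from the cloning backbone. The annotation does not call out the piggyBac terminal repeats. The record classifies the vector as piggyBac-based, so they presumably lie in the unannotated stretches flanking the two expression units, near short fragments that the software matched to a lambda phage protein and that are probably spurious or stuffer hits.

The first unit consists of the TRE3G promoter, followed by a cloning site for the gene of interest, then a WPRE to enhance transcript stability and expression, and an SV40 polyadenylation signal. The second unit is constitutive. A CAG promoter (CMV enhancer, chicken β-actin promoter and chimeric intron) drives nuclear-localized Clover, a P2A peptide, rtTA (annotated through its TetR-derived portion), an EMCV IRES, blasticidin S deaminase and a bGH poly(A) signal. A single transcript therefore yields a green nuclear marker for cells carrying the vector, the reverse Tet transactivator that activates TRE3G when doxycycline is present, and blasticidin resistance for selection.

Co-delivery with a piggyBac transposase source would integrate the cassette into the genome, giving stable, selectable and visually trackable lines with inducible expression of the inserted gene. The associated publication concerns human primed pluripotent stem cells.
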