Addgene plasmid #236772: PB-TRE3G-CCRB
Purpose: (Empty Backbone) A piggybac-based cloning vector containing TRE3G promoter followed by cloning site and CAG promoter-driven nuclear-localized Clover-P2A-rtTA-IRES-BSD.
Depositing lab: Kazutoshi Takahashi. Depositing organization: Kyoto University, Center for iPS Cell Research and Application. Publication: EIF3D safeguards the homeostasis of key signaling pathways in human primed pluripotency. Okubo C, Nakamura M, Sato M, Shichino Y, Mito M, Takashima Y, Iwasaki S, Takahashi K. Sci Adv. 2025 Apr 11;11(15):eadq5484. doi: 10.1126/sciadv.adq5484. Epub 2025 Apr 9. PubMed 40203091.
Backbone
  Vector backbone: PB-TRE3G-CCRB
  Backbone manufacturer: Synthetic
  Backbone size (bp): 10403
  Vector type: Mammalian Expression ; PiggyBac
  Promoter: TRE3G promoter, CAG promoter
  Selectable markers: Blasticidin
Growth in bacteria
  Bacterial resistance: Ampicillin, 100 μg/mL
  Growth temperature: 37°C
  Growth strain: DH5alpha
  Copy number: High Copy
Gene/Insert
  Sequencing primers: 5′ TTAGTGAACCGTCAGATCGCCT
Terms and licenses: Academic/Nonprofit Terms; Industry Terms: Not Available to Industry
How to cite: PB-TRE3G-CCRB was a gift from Kazutoshi Takahashi (Addgene plasmid # 236772 ; http://n2t.net/addgene:236772 ; RRID:Addgene_236772)
